Addgene plasmid #147461: pCIneo-lambdaN-HA-HsSmg7-G100E-siRNAres-shRNAres_S
Purpose: Mammalian Expression of HsSmg7-G100E-siRNAres-shRNAres
Depositing lab: Elisa Izaurralde. Depositing organization: Max Planck Institute for Developmental Biology. Publication: An unusual arrangement of two 14-3-3-like domains in the SMG5-SMG7 heterodimer is required for efficient nonsense-mediated mRNA decay. Jonas S, Weichenrieder O, Izaurralde E. Genes Dev. 2013 Jan 15;27(2):211-25. doi: 10.1101/gad.206672.112. PubMed 23348841.
Backbone
  Vector backbone: pCI-neo
  Vector type: Mammalian Expression
Growth in bacteria
  Bacterial resistance: Ampicillin, 100 μg/mL
  Growth temperature: 37°C
  Growth strain: DH5alpha
  Copy number: High Copy
Gene/Insert
  Gene/Insert name: HsSmg7-G100E-siRNAres-shRNAres
  Species: H. sapiens (human)
  Mutation: three silent mutation G216A, T1185C and A1521G and two non silent mutations Q651R, V854I compared to the sequence given by NCBI: NM_201568.1 isoform2
  Entrez Gene: SMG7 (a.k.a. C1orf16, EST1C, SGA56M)
  Cloning method: Unknown
Terms and licenses: Academic/Nonprofit Terms; Industry Terms: Not Available to Industry
Depositor comments: Plasmids from this collection were made available to the research community and donated after the lab closed. Please note that the sequence provided by the depositing laboratory may be theoretical/predicted or based on Sanger sequencing results. There may be discrepancies between sequencing results obtained by Addgene and the depositor sequence. If an Addgene verified sequence is not available, please contact before placing your order to request that our lab fully sequence the plasmid.
How to cite: pCIneo-lambdaN-HA-HsSmg7-G100E-siRNAres-shRNAres_S was a gift from Elisa Izaurralde (Addgene plasmid # 147461 ; http://n2t.net/addgene:147461 ; RRID:Addgene_147461)
