[The description below was written by a language model from this plasmid's Addgene catalogue record and pLannotate feature annotations shown in this document.]
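Description:
pCIneo-lambdaN-HA-HsSmg7-G100E-siRNAres-shRNAres_S is an 8.85 kb mammalian expression plasmid built on the pCI-neo backbone. It is propagated in E. coli through a high-copy ColE1/pUC-type origin with ampicillin selection (AmpR), and it also carries an f1 origin for single-stranded DNA production. For mammalian cells, an SV40 enhancer/early promoter drives a neomycin phosphotransferase gene followed by a synthetic poly(A) signal, which permits G418 selection of stable transfectants.

The expression cassette uses the human CMV immediate-early enhancer and promoter followed by the chimeric β-globin/immunoglobulin intron, which generally improves transcript processing and expression. A T7 promoter sits just upstream of the coding region, and the unit is terminated by an SV40 polyadenylation signal. The open reading frame begins with a short fragment of the bacteriophage lambda N protein, the peptide that binds boxB RNA hairpins, followed by an HA epitope tag (annotated as a partial match to 3xHA) and then human SMG7, a nonsense-mediated mRNA decay factor that acts together with SMG5. As the name indicates, the SMG7 sequence carries the G100E substitution and changes making it resistant to siRNA and shRNA targeting. The record also lists three silent and two non-silent differences (Q651R, V854I) relative to the isoform 2 reference.

This design suits lambdaN-boxB tethering assays, in which the fusion is recruited to a boxB-containing reporter mRNA, and complementation experiments in which endogenous SMG7 is knocked down and replaced by the RNAi-resistant mutant, with HA used for detection. The associated publication concerns the SMG5-SMG7 heterodimer, but the record does not itself state the functional effect of G100E. The depositor sequence may be theoretical rather than fully verified.
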