Features (pLannotate 1.2.2; 21 found; start..end, strand, type, name):
    140..517     +  enhancer       CMV enhancer: human cytomegalovirus immediate early enhancer
    518..729     +  promoter       CMV promoter: human cytomegalovirus (CMV) immediate early promoter
    890..1022    +  intron         chimeric intron: chimera between introns from human β-globin and immunoglobulin heavy chain genes
   1067..1085    +  promoter       T7 promoter: promoter for bacteriophage T7 RNA polymerase
   1104..1169    +  CDS            N (fragment): REGN_LAMBD - Experimental evidence at protein level: Swiss-Prot protein existence level 1. Plays a role as a transcriptional antitermination factor that allows the virus to initiate its lytic phase. Activates expression of the delayed viral early genes by modifying host RNA polymerase (RNAP) into a form that is resistant to termination signals. This antitermination function requires the host NusA protein which serves to stabilize the interaction between antitermination protein N and host RNA polymerase. From Escherichia phage lambda (Bacteriophage lambda).
   1194..1220    +  CDS            3xHA (fragment): three tandem HA epitope tags
   1233..4505    +  CDS            SMG7: SMG7_HUMAN - Also known as C1orf16, EST1C, KIAA0250. Experimental evidence at protein level: Swiss-Prot protein existence level 1. Plays a role in nonsense-mediated mRNA decay. Recruits UPF1 to cytoplasmic mRNA decay bodies. Together with SMG5 is thought to provide a link to the mRNA degradation machinery involving exonucleolytic pathways, and to serve as an adapter for UPF1 to protein phosphatase 2A (PP2A), thereby triggering UPF1 dephosphorylation. From Homo sapiens (Human).
   4520..4537    -  promoter       T3 promoter (fragment): promoter for bacteriophage T3 RNA polymerase
   4555..4676    -  polyA_signal   SV40 poly(A) signal: SV40 polyadenylation signal
   4699..4767    -  CDS            large T antigen (fragment): large T antigen from SV40 (simian virus 40)
   4791..4858    +  CDS            lacZα (fragment): LacZα fragment of β-galactosidase; lacZ fragment
   4862..5290    +  rep_origin     f1 ori (sequence partly withheld): f1 bacteriophage origin of replication; arrow indicates direction of (+) strand synthesis
   5318..5369    -  misc_feature   bom (fragment): basis of mobility region from pBR322
   5434..5791    +  promoter       SV40 promoter: SV40 enhancer and early promoter
   5842..6633    +  CDS            neo: KKA2_KLEPN - Also known as kan, nptII. Experimental evidence at protein level: Swiss-Prot protein existence level 1. Resistance to kanamycin, neomycin, paromomycin, ribostamycin, butirosin and gentamicin B. From Klebsiella pneumoniae.
   6700..6748    +  polyA_signal   poly(A) signal: synthetic polyadenylation signal
   6768..6822    -  misc_feature   bom (fragment): basis of mobility region from pBR322
   6924..6959    -  CDS            rop (fragment): Rop protein, which maintains plasmids at low copy number; rop
   7054..7158    +  promoter       AmpR promoter: bla
   7159..8019    +  CDS            AmpR: β-lactamase; bla; confers resistance to ampicillin, carbenicillin, and related antibiotics
   8190..8778    +  rep_origin     ori: high-copy-number ColE1/pMB1/pBR322/pUC origin of replication
>Addgene plasmid #147461 | pCIneo-lambdaN-HA-HsSmg7-G100E-siRNAres-shRNAres_S | depositor full sequence | sequence record 289908 | Full Sequence
TCAATATTGGCCATTAGCCATATTATTCATTGGTTATATAGCATAAATCAATATTGGCTATTGGCCATTG
CATACGTTGTATCTATATCATAATATGTACATTTATATTGGCTCATGTCCAATATGACCGCCATGTTGGC
ATTGATTATTGACTAGTTATTAATAGTAATCAATTACGGGGTCATTAGTTCATAGCCCATATATGGAGTT
CCGCGTTACATAACTTACGGTAAATGGCCCGCCTGGCTGACCGCCCAACGACCCCCGCCCATTGACGTCA
ATAATGACGTATGTTCCCATAGTAACGCCAATAGGGACTTTCCATTGACGTCAATGGGTGGAGTATTTAC
GGTAAACTGCCCACTTGGCAGTACATCAAGTGTATCATATGCCAAGTCCGCCCCCTATTGACGTCAATGA
CGGTAAATGGCCCGCCTGGCATTATGCCCAGTACATGACCTTACGGGACTTTCCTACTTGGCAGTACATC
TACGTATTAGTCATCGCTATTACCATGGTGATGCGGTTTTGGCAGTACACCAATGGGCGTGGATAGCGGT
TTGACTCACGGGGATTTCCAAGTCTCCACCCCATTGACGTCAATGGGAGTTTGTTTTGGCACCAAAATCA
ACGGGACTTTCCAAAATGTCGTAACAACTGCGATCGCCCGCCCCGTTGACGCAAATGGGCGGTAGGCGTG
TACGGTGGGAGGTCTATATAAGCAGAGCTCGTTTAGTGAACCGTCAGATCACTAGAAGCTTTATTGCGGT
AGTTTATCACAGTTAAATTGCTAACGCAGTCAGTGCTTCTGACACAACAGTCTCGAACTTAAGCTGCAGT
GACTCTCTTAAGGTAGCCTTGCAGAAGTTGGTCGTGAGGCACTGGGCAGGTAAGTATCAAGGTTACAAGA
CAGGTTTAAGGAGACCAATAGAAACTGGGCTTGTCGAGACAGAGAAGACTCTTGCGTTTCTGATAGGCAC
CTATTGGTCTTACTGACATCCACTTTGCCTTTCTCTCCACAGGTGTCCACTCCCAGTTCAATTACAGCTC
TTAAGGCTAGAGTACTTAATACGACTCACTATAGGCTAGCAATTGCGGCCACCATGGACGCACAAACACG
ACGACGTGAGCGTCGCGCTGAGAAACAAGCTCAATGGAAAGCTGCAAACGGTGGATCTCCTCCACATATG
GCTTACCCATACGATGTTCCAGATTACGCTCCTCCACTCGAGATGAGCCTGCAGAGCGCGCAGTACCTCC
GGCAGGCAGAAGTCCTGAAGGCTGACATGACAGATTCTAAGCTGGGTCCAGCTGAAGTCTGGACATCCAG
GCAGGCTCTGCAGGACCTGTACCAGAAAATGCTAGTTACCGATTTGGAATACGCTTTAGACAAGAAAGTA
GAACAGGATCTCTGGAATCACGCCTTTAAGAATCAGATCACAACACTACAAGGCCAGGCAAAGAATCGAG
CAAATCCGAATCGGAGTGAAGTTCAGGCAAACCTTTCTCTGTTCCTAGAGGCAGCTAGTGAGTTCTATAC
TCAGTTATTACAAGAACTGTGTACAGTATTTAATGTAGATTTACCATGCCGTGTGAAGTCTTCCCAATTG
GGAATTATCAGCAATAAACAGACGCATACCAGCGCCATAGTGAAGCCACAGTCTAGCTCCTGTTCCTATA
TCTGCCAGCACTGCCTCGTCCACCTTGGAGACATTGCTCGATACAGAAACCAGACCAGCCAGGCAGAGTC
CTACTATAGGCATGCAGCTCAGCTTGTCCCCTCCAATGGTCAGCCTTATAATCAGTTGGCTATCTTAGCT
TCTTCCAAAGGAGACCATCTGACCACAATTTTCTACTACTGCAGAAGCATTGCTGTGAAGTTCCCTTTCC
CAGCTGCCTCCACTAATCTGCAAAAAGCACTTTCTAAAGCACTGGAAAGCCGAGATGAGGTGAAAACCAA
GTGGGGTGTTTCTGACTTCATCAAGGCCTTTATTAAATTCCACGGTCATGTGTACCTGAGTAAGAGCTTG
GAAAAGTTGAGCCCTCTTCGAGAGAAATTGGAAGAACAGTTTAAGAGGCTGCTATTCCAAAAAGCTTTCA
ACTCTCAGCAGTTAGTTCATGTCACTGTCATTAACCTGTTTCAACTTCATCACCTTCGTGACTTTAGCAA
TGAAACCGAGCAGCACACTTATAGCCAAGATGAGCAGCTATGTTGGACACAGTTGCTGGCCCTCTTTATG
TCTTTTCTTGGCATCCTGTGCAAGTGTCCTCTACAGAATGAGTCTCAGGAGGAGTCCTACAATGCCTATC
CTCTTCCAGCAGTCAAGGTCTCCATGGACTGGCTAAGACTCAGACCCAGGGTCTTTCAGGAGGCAGTGGT
GGATGAAAGACAGTACATTTGGCCCTGGTTGATTTCCCTTCTGAATAGTTTCCATCCCCATGAAGAGGAC
CTCTCAAGCATCTCCGCAACTCCGCTACCAGAGGAGTTTGAATTACAAGGATTTTTGGCATTGAGACCTT
CTTTCAGGAACTTGGATTTTTCCAAAGGTCACCAGGGTATTACAGGGGACAAAGAAGGCCAGCAACGACG
AATACGACAGCAACGCTTGATCTCTATAGGCAAATGGATTGCTGATAATCAGCCAAGGCTGATTCAGTGT
GAAAATGAGGTAGGGAAATTGTTGTTTATCACAGAAATCCCAGAATTAATACTGGAAGACCCCAGTGAAG
CCAAAGAGAACCTCATTCTGCAGGAAACATCTGTGATAGAGTCGCTGGCTGCAGATGGGAGCCCAGGGCT
AAAATCAGTGCTATCTACAAGCCGAAATTTAAGCAACAACTGTGACACAGGAGAGAAGCCAGTGGTTACC
TTCAAAGAAAACATTAAGACACGAGAAGTGAACAGAGACCAAGGAAGAAGTTTTCCTCCCAAAGAGGTAA
AATCCCAGACAGAACTAAGAAAGACTCCAGTGTCTGAAGCCAGAAAAACACCTGTAACTCAAACCCCAAC
TCAAGCAAGTAACTCCCAGTTCATCCCCATTCATCACCCTGGAGCCTTCCCTCCTCTTCCCAGCAGGCCA
GGGTTTCCGCCCCCAACATATGTTATCCCCCCGCCTGTGGCATTTTCTATGGGCTCAGGTTACACCTTCC
CAGCTGGTGTTTCTGTCCCAGGAACCTTTCTTCGGCCTACAGCTCACTCTCCAGCAGGAAACCAGGTGCA
AGCTGGGAAACAGTCCCACATTCCTTACAGCCAGCAACGGCCCTCTGGACCAGGGCCAATGAACCAGGGA
CCTCAACAATCACAGCCACCTTCCCAGCAACCCCTTACATCTTTACCAGCTCAGCCTACTGCTCAAAGTA
CTAGTCAACTGCAGGTTCAAGCTCTAACTCAGCAACAACAATCCCCTACAAAAGCTGTGCCGGCTTTGGG
GAAAAGCCCGCCTCACCACTCTGGATTCCAGCAGTATCAACAGGCAGATGCCTCCAAACAGCTGTGGAAT
CCCCCTCAGGTTCAAGGCCCATTAGGGAAAATTATGCCTGTGAAACAGCCCTACTACCTTCAGACCCAAG
ACCCCATAAAACTGTTTGAGCCGTCATTGCAACCTCCTGTAATGCAGCAGCAGCCTCTAGAAAAAAAAAT
GAAGCCTTTTCCCATGGAGCCATATAACCATAATCCCTCAGAAGTCAAGGTCCCAGAATTCTACTGGGAT
TCTTCCTACAGCATGGCTGATAACAGATCTGTAATGGCACAGCAAGCAAACATAGACCGCAGGGGCAAAC
GGTCACCAGGAATCTTCCGTCCAGAGCAGGATCCTGTACCCAGAATGCCGTTTGAGAAATCCTTATTGGA
GAAGCCCTCAGAGCTCATGTCACATTCATCCTCTTTCCTGTCCCTCACCGGATTCTCTCTCAATCAGGAA
AGATACCCAAATAATAGTATGTTCAATGAGGTATATGGGAAAAACCTGACATCCAGCTCCAAAGCAGAAC
TCAGTCCCTCAATGGCCCCCCAGGAAACATCTCTGTATTCCCTTTTTGAAGGGACTCCGTGGTCTCCATC
ACTTCCTGCCAGTTCAGATCATTCAACACCAGCCAGCCAGTCTCCTCATTCCTCTAACCCAAGCAGCCTA
CCCAGCTCTCCTCCAACACACAACCATAATTCTGTTCCATTCTCCAATTTTGGACCCATTGGGACTCCAG
ATAACAGGGATAGAAGGACTGCAGATCGGTGGAAAACTGATAAGCCAGCCATGGGTGGGTTTGGCATTGA
TTATCTCTCAGCAACGTCATCCTCTGAGAGCAGTTGGCATCAGGCCAGCACTCCGAGTGGCACCTGGACA
GGCCATGGCCCTTCCATGGAGGATTCCTCTGCTGTCCTCATGGAAAGCCTAAAGTCTATCTGGTCCAGTT
CCATGATGCATCCTGGACCTTCTGCTCTGGAGCAGCTGTTAATGCAGCAGAAGCAGAAACAGCAACGGGG
ACAAGGCACCATGAACCCTCCACACTGAGCGGCCGCTTCCCTTTAGTGAGGGTTAATGCTTCGAGCAGAC
ATGATAAGATACATTGATGAGTTTGGACAAACCACAACTAGAATGCAGTGAAAAAAATGCTTTATTTGTG
AAATTTGTGATGCTATTGCTTTATTTGTAACCATTATAAGCTGCAATAAACAAGTTAACAACAACAATTG
CATTCATTTTATGTTTCAGGTTCAGGGGGAGATGTGGGAGGTTTTTTAAAGCAAGTAAAACCTCTACAAA
TGTGGTAAAATCCGATAAGGATCGATCCGGGCTGGCGTAATAGCGAAGAGGCCCGCACCGATCGCCCTTC
CCAACAGTTGCGCAGCCTGAATGGCGAATGG
[124 nt withheld, positions 4862-4985]
C
[91 nt withheld, positions 4987-5077]
A
[49 nt withheld, positions 5079-5127]
CCTTTGACGTTGGAGTCCACGTTCTTT
[37 nt withheld, positions 5155-5191]
ACCCTATCTCGGTCTATTCTTTTGATTTATAAGGGATTTTGCCGATTTCGGCCTATTGGTTAAAAAATGA
GCTGATTTAACAAAAATTTAACGCGAATTTTAACAAAATATTAACGCTTACAATTTCCTGATGCGGTATT
TTCTCCTTACGCATCTGTGCGGTATTTCACACCGCATACGCGGATCTGCGCAGCACCATGGCCTGAAATA
ACCTCTGAAAGAGGAACTTGGTTAGGTACCTTCTGAGGCGGAAAGAACCAGCTGTGGAATGTGTGTCAGT
TAGGGTGTGGAAAGTCCCCAGGCTCCCCAGCAGGCAGAAGTATGCAAAGCATGCATCTCAATTAGTCAGC
AACCAGGTGTGGAAAGTCCCCAGGCTCCCCAGCAGGCAGAAGTATGCAAAGCATGCATCTCAATTAGTCA
GCAACCATAGTCCCGCCCCTAACTCCGCCCATCCCGCCCCTAACTCCGCCCAGTTCCGCCCATTCTCCGC
CCCATGGCTGACTAATTTTTTTTATTTATGCAGAGGCCGAGGCCGCCTCGGCCTCTGAGCTATTCCAGAA
GTAGTGAGGAGGCTTTTTTGGAGGCCTAGGCTTTTGCAAAAAGCTTGATTCTTCTGACACAACAGTCTCG
AACTTAAGGCTAGAGCCACCATGATTGAACAAGATGGATTGCACGCAGGTTCTCCGGCCGCTTGGGTGGA
GAGGCTATTCGGCTATGACTGGGCACAACAGACAATCGGCTGCTCTGATGCCGCCGTGTTCCGGCTGTCA
GCGCAGGGGCGCCCGGTTCTTTTTGTCAAGACCGACCTGTCCGGTGCCCTGAATGAACTGCAGGACGAGG
CAGCGCGGCTATCGTGGCTGGCCACGACGGGCGTTCCTTGCGCAGCTGTGCTCGACGTTGTCACTGAAGC
GGGAAGGGACTGGCTGCTATTGGGCGAAGTGCCGGGGCAGGATCTCCTGTCATCTCACCTTGCTCCTGCC
GAGAAAGTATCCATCATGGCTGATGCAATGCGGCGGCTGCATACGCTTGATCCGGCTACCTGCCCATTCG
ACCACCAAGCGAAACATCGCATCGAGCGAGCACGTACTCGGATGGAAGCCGGTCTTGTCGATCAGGATGA
TCTGGACGAAGAGCATCAGGGGCTCGCGCCAGCCGAACTGTTCGCCAGGCTCAAGGCGCGCATGCCCGAC
GGCGAGGATCTCGTCGTGACCCATGGCGATGCCTGCTTGCCGAATATCATGGTGGAAAATGGCCGCTTTT
CTGGATTCATCGACTGTGGCCGGCTGGGTGTGGCGGACCGCTATCAGGACATAGCGTTGGCTACCCGTGA
TATTGCTGAAGAGCTTGGCGGCGAATGGGCTGACCGCTTCCTCGTGCTTTACGGTATCGCCGCTCCCGAT
TCGCAGCGCATCGCCTTCTATCGCCTTCTTGACGAGTTCTTCTGAGCGGGACTCTGGGGTTCGAAATGAC
CGACCAAGCGACGCCCAACCTGCCATCACGATGGCCGCAATAAAATATCTTTATTTTCATTACATCTGTG
TGTTGGTTTTTTGTGTGAATCGATAGCGATAAGGATCCGCGTATGGTGCACTCTCAGTACAATCTGCTCT
GATGCCGCATAGTTAAGCCAGCCCCGACACCCGCCAACACCCGCTGACGCGCCCTGACGGGCTTGTCTGC
TCCCGGCATCCGCTTACAGACAAGCTGTGACCGTCTCCGGGAGCTGCATGTGTCAGAGGTTTTCACCGTC
ATCACCGAAACGCGCGAGACGAAAGGGCCTCGTGATACGCCTATTTTTATAGGTTAATGTCATGATAATA
ATGGTTTCTTAGACGTCAGGTGGCACTTTTCGGGGAAATGTGCGCGGAACCCCTATTTGTTTATTTTTCT
AAATACATTCAAATATGTATCCGCTCATGAGACAATAACCCTGATAAATGCTTCAATAATATTGAAAAAG
GAAGAGTATGAGTATTCAACATTTCCGTGTCGCCCTTATTCCCTTTTTTGCGGCATTTTGCCTTCCTGTT
TTTGCTCACCCAGAAACGCTGGTGAAAGTAAAAGATGCTGAAGATCAGTTGGGTGCACGAGTGGGTTACA
TCGAACTGGATCTCAACAGCGGTAAGATCCTTGAGAGTTTTCGCCCCGAAGAACGTTTTCCAATGATGAG
CACTTTTAAAGTTCTGCTATGTGGCGCGGTATTATCCCGTATTGACGCCGGGCAAGAGCAACTCGGTCGC
CGCATACACTATTCTCAGAATGACTTGGTTGAGTACTCACCAGTCACAGAAAAGCATCTTACGGATGGCA
TGACAGTAAGAGAATTATGCAGTGCTGCCATAACCATGAGTGATAACACTGCGGCCAACTTACTTCTGAC
AACGATCGGAGGACCGAAGGAGCTAACCGCTTTTTTGCACAACATGGGGGATCATGTAACTCGCCTTGAT
CGTTGGGAACCGGAGCTGAATGAAGCCATACCAAACGACGAGCGTGACACCACGATGCCTGTAGCAATGG
CAACAACGTTGCGCAAACTATTAACTGGCGAACTACTTACTCTAGCTTCCCGGCAACAATTAATAGACTG
GATGGAGGCGGATAAAGTTGCAGGACCACTTCTGCGCTCGGCCCTTCCGGCTGGCTGGTTTATTGCTGAT
AAATCTGGAGCCGGTGAGCGTGGGTCTCGCGGTATCATTGCAGCACTGGGGCCAGATGGTAAGCCCTCCC
GTATCGTAGTTATCTACACGACGGGGAGTCAGGCAACTATGGATGAACGAAATAGACAGATCGCTGAGAT
AGGTGCCTCACTGATTAAGCATTGGTAACTGTCAGACCAAGTTTACTCATATATACTTTAGATTGATTTA
AAACTTCATTTTTAATTTAAAAGGATCTAGGTGAAGATCCTTTTTGATAATCTCATGACCAAAATCCCTT
AACGTGAGTTTTCGTTCCACTGAGCGTCAGACCCCGTAGAAAAGATCAAAGGATCTTCTTGAGATCCTTT
TTTTCTGCGCGTAATCTGCTGCTTGCAAACAAAAAAACCACCGCTACCAGCGGTGGTTTGTTTGCCGGAT
CAAGAGCTACCAACTCTTTTTCCGAAGGTAACTGGCTTCAGCAGAGCGCAGATACCAAATACTGTTCTTC
TAGTGTAGCCGTAGTTAGGCCACCACTTCAAGAACTCTGTAGCACCGCCTACATACCTCGCTCTGCTAAT
CCTGTTACCAGTGGCTGCTGCCAGTGGCGATAAGTCGTGTCTTACCGGGTTGGACTCAAGACGATAGTTA
CCGGATAAGGCGCAGCGGTCGGGCTGAACGGGGGGTTCGTGCACACAGCCCAGCTTGGAGCGAACGACCT
ACACCGAACTGAGATACCTACAGCGTGAGCTATGAGAAAGCGCCACGCTTCCCGAAGGGAGAAAGGCGGA
CAGGTATCCGGTAAGCGGCAGGGTCGGAACAGGAGAGCGCACGAGGGAGCTTCCAGGGGGAAACGCCTGG
TATCTTTATAGTCCTGTCGGGTTTCGCCACCTCTGACTTGAGCGTCGATTTTTGTGATGCTCGTCAGGGG
GGCGGAGCCTATGGAAAAACGCCAGCAACGCGGCCTTTTTACGGTTCCTGGCCTTTTGCTGGCCTTTTGC
TCACATGGCTCGACAGATCT
